>Addgene plasmid #240751 | SAGA002 | addgene full sequence | sequence record 483911 | Addgene NGS Result
TTAATTAAGCGTTGCGCTTGACGGCTAGCTCAGTCCTAGGTACAGTGCTAGCTACTAGAGATTAAAGAGG
AGAAAGAGCTAATGAAGGCTATTTTCGTACTGAAACATCTTAATCATGCTAAGGAGGTTTTCTAATGAGC
AAAGGAGAAGAACTTTTCACTGGAGTTGTGCCAATTCTTGTTGAATTAGATGGTGATGTTAATGGGCACA
AATTTTCTGTCAGTGGAGAGGGTGAAGGTGATGCTACATACGGAAAACTCACCCTTAAATTTATTTGCAC
TACTGGAAAACTACCTGTTCCATGGCCAACACTTGTCACTACTCTGACCTATGGCGTTCAATGCTTTTCC
CGTTATCCGGATCACATGAAACGGCATGACTTTTTCAAGAGTGCCATGCCCGAAGGTTATGTACAGGAAC
GCACTATATCTTTCAAAGATGACGGGAACTACAAGACGCGTGCTGAAGTCAAGTTTGAAGGTGATACCCT
TGTTAATCGTATCGAGTTAAAGGGTATTGATTTTAAAGAAGATGGAAACATTCTCGGACACAAACTAGAG
TACAACTATAACTCACACAATGTATACATCACGGCAGACAAACAAAAGAATGGAATCAAAGCTAACTTCA
AAATTCGCCACAACATTGAAGATGGTTCCGTTCAACTAGCAGACCATTATCAACAAAATACTCCAATTGG
CGATGGCCCTGTCCTTTTACCAGACAACCATTACCTGTCGACACAATCTGCCCTTTCGAAAGATCCCAAC
GAAAAGCGTGACCACATGGTCCTTCTTGAGTTTGTAACTGCTGCTGGGATTACACATGGCATGGATGAGC
TCTACAAATGACCAATTATTGAAGGCCGCTAACGCGGCCTTTTTTTGTTTCTGGTCTCCCAAAAATTTAT
TTGCTTATTAATCATCCGGCTCGTATAATGTGTGGAGGGCCCAAGTTCACTTAAAAAGGAGAGCGACGAT
GAAATCTAACAATGCGCTCATCGTCATCCTCGGCACCGTCACCCTGGATGCTGTAGGCATAGGCTTGGTT
ATGCCGGTACTGCCGGGCCTCTTGCGGGATATCGTCCATTCCGACAGCATCGCCAGTCACTATGGCGTGC
TGCTAGCGCTATATGCGTTGATGCAATTTCTATGCGCACCCGTTCTCGGAGCACTGTCCGACCGCTTTGG
CCGCCGCCCAGTCCTGCTCGCTTCGCTACTTGGAGCCACTATCGACTACGCGATCATGGCGACCACACCC
GTCCTGTGGATTCTCTACGCCGGACGCATCGTGGCCGGCATCACCGGCGCCACAGGTGCGGTTGCTGGCG
CCTATATCGCCGACATCACCGATGGGGAAGATCGGGCTCGCCACTTCGGGCTCATGAGCGCTTGTTTCGG
CGTGGGTATGGTGGCAGGCCCCGTGGCCGGGGGACTGTTGGGCGCCATCTCCCTGCACGCACCATTCCTT
GCGGCGGCGGTGCTCAACGGCCTCAACCTACTACTGGGCTGCTTCCTAATGCAGGAGTCGCATAAGGGAG
AGCGCCGTCCGATGCCCTTGAGAGCCTTCAACCCAGTCAGCTCCTTCCGGTGGGCGCGGGGCATGACCAT
TGTGGCCGCACTTATGACTGTCTTCTTTATCATGCAACTCGTAGGACAGGTGCCGGCAGCGCTCTGGGTC
ATTTTCGGCGAGGACCGCTTTCGCTGGAGCGCGACGATGAGCGGCCTGTCGCTTGCGGTATTCGGAATCT
TGCACGCCCTCGCTCAAGCCTTCGTCACTGGTCCCGCCACCAAACGTTTCGGCGAGAAGCAGGCCATTAT
CGCCGGCATGGCGGCCGACGCGCTGGGCTACGTCTTGCTGGCGTTCGCGACGCGAGGCTGGATGGCCTTC
CCCATTATGATTCTTCTCGCTTCCGGCGGCATCGGGATGCCCGCGTTGCAGGCCATGCTGTCCAGGCAGG
TAGATGACGACCATCAGGGACAGCTTCAAGGATCGCTCGCGGCTCTTACCAGCCTAACTTCGATCACTGG
ACCGCTGATCGTCACGGCGATTTATGCCGCCTCGGCGAGCACATGGAACGGGTTGGCATGGATTGTAGGC
GCCGCCCTATACCTTGTCTGCCTCCCCGCGTTGCGTCGCGGTGCATGGAGCCGGGCCACCTCGACCTGAG
ACAATTGTCCAGATAAAAAAAATCCTTAGCTTTCGCTAAGGATGATTTCTTTATTGTAATTCATTAAGCA
TTCTGCCGACATGGAAGCCATCACAAACGGCATGATGAACCTGAATCGCCAGCGGCATCAGCACCTTGTC
GCCTTGCGTATAATATTTGCCCATGGTGAAAACGGGGGCGAAGAAGTTGTCCATATTGGCCACGTTTAAA
TCAAAACTGGTGAAACTCACCCAGGGATTGGCTGAGACGAAAAACATATTCTCAATAAACCCTTTAGGGA
AATAGGCCAGGTTTTCACCGTAACACGCCACATCTTGCGAATATATGTGTAGAAACTGCCGGAAATCGTC
GTGGTATTCACTCCAGAGCGATGAAAACGTTTCAGTTTGCTCATGGAAAACGGTGTAACAAGGGTGAACA
CTATCCCATATCACCAGCTCACCGTCTTTCATTGCCATACGAAATTCCGGATGAGCATTCATCAGGCGGG
CAAGAATGTGAATAAAGGCCGGATAAAACTTGTGCTTATTTTTCTTTACGGTCTTTAAAAAGGCCGTAAT
ATCCAGCTGAACGGTCTGGTTATAGGTACATTGAGCAACTGACTGAAATGCCTCAAAATGTTCTTTACGA
TGCCATTGGGATATATCAACGGTGGTATATCCAGTGATTTTTTTCTCCATTTTAGCTTCCTTAGCTCCTG
AAAATCTCGATAACTCAAAAAATACGCCCGGTAGTGATCTTATTTCATTATGGTGAAAGTTGGAACCTCT
TACGTGCCGATCAACGTCTCATTTTCGCCAACTAGTCTGGATTCTCACCAATAAAAAACGCCCGGCGGCA
ACCGAGCGTTCTGAACAAATCCAGATGGAGTTCTGAGGTCATTACTGGATCTATCAACAGGAGTCCAAGG
GGTCCCCAATAATTACGATTTAAATGACAAGGGTCCTTTTCCGCTGCATAACCCTGCTTCGGGGTCATTA
TAGCGATTTTTTCGGTATATCCATCCTTTTTCGCACGATATACAGGATTTTGCCAAAGGGTTCGTGTAGA
CTTTCCTTGGTGTATCCAACGGCGTCAGCCGGGCAGGATAGGTGAAGTAGGCCCACCCGCGAGCGGGTGT
TCCTTCTTCACTGTCCCTTATTCGCACCTGGCGGTGCTCAACGGGAATCCTGCTCTGCGAGGCTGGCCGT
AGGCCGGCCGCGATGCAGGTGGCTGCTGAACCCCCAGCCGGAACTGACCCCACAAGGCCCTAGCGTTTGC
AATGCACCAGGTCATCATTGACCCAGGCGTGTTCCACCAGGCCGCTGCCTCGCAACTCTTCGCAGGCTTC
GCCAACCTGCTCGCGCCACTTCTTCACGCGGGTGGAATCCGATCCGCACATGAGGCGGAAGGTTTCCAGC
TTGAGCGGGTACGGCTCCCGGTGCGAGCTGAAATAGTCGAACATCCGTCGGGCCGTCGGCGACAGCTTGC
GGTACTTCTCCCATATGAATTTCGTGTAGTGGTCGCCAGCAAACAGCACGACGATTTCCTCGTCGATCAG
GACCTGGCAACGGGACGTTTTCTTGCCACGGTCCAGGACGCGGAAGCGGTGCAGCAGCGACACCGATTCC
AGGTGCCCAACGCGGTCGGACGTGAAGCCCATCGCCGTCGCCTGTAGGCGCGACAGGCATTCCTCGGCCT
TCGTGTAATACCGGCCATTGATCGACCAGCCCAGGTCCTGGCAAAGCTCGTAGAACGTGAAGGTGATCGG
CTCGCCGATAGGGGTGCGCTTCGCGTACTCCAACACCTGCTGCCACACCAGTTCGTCATCGTCGGCCCGC
AGCTCGACGCCGGTGTAGGTGATCTTCACGTCCTTGTTGACGTGGAAAATGACCTTGTTTTGCAGCGCCT
CGCGCGGGATTTTCTTGTTGCGCGTGGTGAACAGGGCAGAGCGGGCCGTGTCGTTTGGCATCGCTCGCAT
CGTGTCCGGCCACGGCGCAATATCGAACAAGGAAAGCTGCATTTCCTTGATCTGCTGCTTCGTGTGTTTC
AGCAACGCGGCCTGCTTGGCTTCGCTGACCTGTTTTGCCAGGTCCTCGCCGGCGGTTTTTCGCTTCTTGG
TCGTCATAGTTCCTCGCGTGTCGATGGTCATCGACTTCGCCAAACCTGCCGCCTCCTGTTCGAGACGACG
CGAACGCTCCACGGCGGCCGATGGCGCGGGCAGGGCAGGGGGAGCCAGTTGCACGCTGTCGCGCTCGATC
TTGGCCGTAGCTTGCTGGACTATCGAGCCGACGGACTGGAAGGTTTCGCGGGGCGCACGCATGACGGTGC
GGCTTGCGATGGTTTCGGCATCCTCGGCGGAAAACCCCGCGTCGATCAGTTCTTGCCTGTATGCCTTCCG
GTCAAACGTCCGATTCATTCACCCTCCTTGCGGGATTGCCCCGGAATTAATTCCCCGGATCGATCCGTCG
ATCTTGATCCCCTGCGCCATCAGATCCTTGGCGGCAAGAAAGCCATCCAGTTTACTTTGCAGGGCTTCCC
AACCTTACCAGAGGGCGCCCCAGCTGGCAATTCCGGTTCGCTTGCTGTCCATAAAACCGCCCAGTCTAGC
TATCGCCATGTAAGCCCACTGCAAGCTACCTGCTTTCTCTTTGCGCTTGCGTTTTCCCTTGTCCAGATAG
CCCAGTAGCTGACATTCATCCGGGGTCAGCACCGTTTCTGCGGACTGGCTTTCTACGTGGCTGCCATTTT
TGGGGTGAGGCCGTTCGCGGCCGAGGGGCGCAGCCCCTGGGGGGATGGGAGGCCCGCGTTAGCGGGCCGG
GAGGGTTCGAGAAGGGGGGGCACCCCCCTTCGGCGTGCGCGGTCACGCGCACAGGGCGCAGCCCTGGTTA
AAAACAAGGTTTATAAATATTGGTTTAAAAGCAGGTTAAAAGACAGGTTAGCGGTGGCCGAAAAACGGGC
GGAAACCCTTGCAAATGCTGGATTTTCTGCCTGTGGACAGCCCCTCAAATGTCAATAGGTGCGCCCCTCA
TCTGTCAGCACTCTGCCCCTCAAGTGTCAAGGATCGCGCCCCTCATCTGTCAGTAGTCGCGCCCCTCAAG
TGTCAATACCGCAGGGCACTTATCCCCAGGCTTGTCCACATCATCTGTGGGAAACTCGCGTAAAATCAGG
CGTTTTCGCCGATTTGCGAGGCTGGCCAGCTCCACGTCGCCGGCCGAAATCGAGCCTGCCCCTCATCTGT
CAACGCCGCGCCGGGTGAGTCGGCCCCTCAAGTGTCAACGTCCGCCCCTCATCTGTCAGTGAGGGCCAAG
TTTTCCGCGAGGTATCCACAACGCCGGCGGCCCTACATGGCTCTGCTGTAGTGAGTGGGTTGCGCTCCGG
CAGCGGTCCTGATCCCCCGCAGAAAAAAAGGATCTCAAGAAGATCCTTTGATCTTTTCTACGGCGCGCCC
AATACCATTGTTCATTCCACGGACAAAAACAGAGAAAGGAAACGACAGAGGCCAAAAAGCCTCGCTTTCA
GCACCTGTCGTTTCCTTTCTTTTCAGAGGGTATTTTAAATAAAAACATTAAGTTATGACGAAGAAGAACG
GAAACGCCTTAAACCGAAAATTTTCATAAATAGCGAAAACCCGCGAGGTCGCCGCCCCGTAACCTGTCGG
ATCACCGGAAAGGACCCGTAAAGTGATAATGATTATCATCTACATATCACAACGTGCGTGGATTACGATT
TTCTAGGGCGGCGGATTTGTCCTACTCAGGAGAGCGTTCACCGACAAACAACAGATAAAACGAAAGGCCC
AGTCTTTCGACTGAGCCTTTCGTTTTATTTGATGCCT
Features (pLannotate 1.2.2; 15 found; start..end, strand, type, name):
     18..42      +  promoter       J23119(SpeI) promoter (fragment): bacterial promoter (Registry of Standard Biological Parts BBa J23119) modified to end with an SpeI site
    135..848     +  CDS            Folding Reporter GFP: Folding Reporter GFP is a basic (constitutively fluorescent) green fluorescent protein published in 1999, derived from Aequorea victoria.
    917..940     +  promoter       trc promoter (fragment): strong E. coli promoter; hybrid between the trp and lac UV5 promoters
    979..2169    +  CDS            TcR: tetracycline efflux protein; tet; confers resistance to tetracycline
   2180..2219    -  terminator     bacterial terminator (fragment): putative bacterial transcription terminator
   2224..2850    -  CDS            CmR (fragment): chloramphenicol acetyltransferase; cat; confers resistance to chloramphenicol
   2851..2953    -  promoter       cat promoter: promoter of the E. coli cat gene encoding chloramphenicol acetyltransferase
   2981..3075    -  terminator     lambda t0 terminator: transcription terminator from phage lambda
   3251..3359    +  oriT           oriT: incP origin of transfer
   3420..4568    -  CDS            trfA: trans-acting replication protein that binds to and activates oriV
   4620..4901    -  CDS            tnpA (fragment): TN5P_ECOLX - Also known as tnp. Experimental evidence at protein level: Swiss-Prot protein existence level 1. Mediates transposition of transposon Tn5 by a 'cut and paste' mechanism. First, the monomeric transposase binds the 19 bp inverted DNA repeats flanking the transposon. Then, dimerization of the DNA- bound transposase creates a synaptic DNA complex. After nicking of the first DNA strand, excision of the transposon proceeds through a series of intermediates. The transposase then mediates the insertion of the transposon at a new site by strand transfer. The activity of the wild- type tran
   4961..5492    -  rep_origin     oriV: incP origin of replication
   5548..5583    -  rep_origin     CloDF13 ori (fragment): Plasmids containing the CloDF13 (CDF) origin of replication can be propagated in E. coli cells that contain additional plasmids with compatible origins.
   5605..5872    +  misc_feature   cos (fragment): lambda cos site; allows packaging into phage lambda particles
   5895..5981    -  terminator     rrnB T1 terminator: Escherichia coli rrnB; transcription terminator T1 from the E. coli rrnB gene
