[The description below was written by a language model from this plasmid's Addgene catalogue record and pLannotate feature annotations shown in this document.]
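Description:
SAGA002 is a low-copy synthetic biology plasmid built on a pSEVAx21 backbone, meaning it replicates through the broad-host-range RK2 (IncP) system. The feature table shows the oriV origin together with trfA, the trans-acting initiator protein that activates it, plus an IncP oriT that permits conjugative mobilisation when transfer functions are supplied in trans. It is propagated in E. coli under tetracycline selection. Lambda t0 and rrnB T1 terminators flank the cargo region, as is typical of SEVA architecture. Short fragment matches to a Tn5 transposase, a CloDF13 origin and a lambda cos site are also annotated in the backbone; these are partial hits and are probably not functional elements.

The payload is the "SAGA" triple selection cassette, gfp–tetA(RK2)–CmTrunc. According to the insert name, a constitutive J23100 promoter with a medium-strength bicistronic design (BCD) translation element drives gfp. The automated annotation picks up this promoter as a fragment of the closely related J23119 and identifies the reporter as Folding Reporter GFP. Downstream lies the tetA tetracycline efflux gene, recorded as carrying a mutation in its translation initiation region, preceded by a short trc-like promoter fragment. On the opposite strand sits a cat promoter driving a truncated, and so presumably non-functional, chloramphenicol acetyltransferase gene.

The stated purpose is to supply this cassette for in vivo recombineering of plasmid DNA in E. coli. GFP gives a visual screen and tetA a selectable marker, while the truncated cat gene could plausibly be restored or replaced by recombination, though the record does not spell out the selection logic.
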