Addgene plasmid #240751: SAGA002
Purpose: Plasmid contains the triple selection cassette gfp - tetARK2- CmTrunc that allows for in vivo recombineering in E.coli.
Depositing lab: Morten Norholm. Depositing organization: Danmarks Tekniske Universitet. Publication: Simple and robust in vivo engineering of plasmid DNA at any copy number in Escherichia coli. Sepulchro AGV, Kozlowski HCJ, Norholm MHH. Commun Biol. 2025 Jun 17;8(1):933. doi: 10.1038/s42003-025-08361-9. PubMed 40527904.
Backbone
  Vector backbone: pSEVAx21
  Vector type: Synthetic Biology
Growth in bacteria
  Bacterial resistance: Tetracycline, 10 μg/mL
  Growth temperature: 37°C
  Growth strain: DH5alpha
  Copy number: Low Copy
Gene/Insert
  Gene/Insert name: SAGA RK2 J23100 BCD_medium - gfp - tetARK2- CmTrunc
  Species: Unspecified
  Mutation: Mutation on translation initiation region of tetA
  Cloning method: Other
Terms and licenses: Academic/Nonprofit Terms; Industry Terms: Not Available to Industry
How to cite: SAGA002 was a gift from Morten Norholm (Addgene plasmid # 240751 ; http://n2t.net/addgene:240751 ; RRID:Addgene_240751)
